>Addgene plasmid #164120 | SacI ML GFP Strand 11 Long | addgene full sequence | sequence record 323256 | Addgene NGS Result
GACGGATCGGGAGATCTCCCGATCCCCTATGGTGCACTCTCAGTACAATCTGCTCTGATGCCGCATAGTT
AAGCCAGTATCTGCTCCCTGCTTGTGTGTTGGAGGTCGCTGAGTAGTGCGCGAGCAAAATTTAAGCTACA
ACAAGGCAAGGCTTGACCGACAATTGCATGAAGAATCTGCTTAGGGTTAGGCGTTTTGCGCTGCTTCGCG
ATGTACGGGCCAGATATACGCGTTGACATTGATTATTGACTAGTTATTAATAGTAATCAATTACGGGGTC
ATTAGTTCATAGCCCATATATGGAGTTCCGCGTTACATAACTTACGGTAAATGGCCCGCCTGGCTGACCG
CCCAACGACCCCCGCCCATTGACGTCAATAATGACGTATGTTCCCATAGTAACGCCAATAGGGACTTTCC
ATTGACGTCAATGGGTGGAGTATTTACGGTAAACTGCCCACTTGGCAGTACATCAAGTGTATCATATGCC
AAGTACGCCCCCTATTGACGTCAATGACGGTAAATGGCCCGCCTGGCATTATGCCCAGTACATGACCTTA
TGGGACTTTCCTACTTGGCAGTACATCTACGTATTAGTCATCGCTATTACCATGGTGATGCGGTTTTGGC
AGTACATCAATGGGCGTGGATAGCGGTTTGACTCACGGGGATTTCCAAGTCTCCACCCCATTGACGTCAA
TGGGAGTTTGTTTTGGCACCAAAATCAACGGGACTTTCCAAAATGTCGTAACAACTCCGCCCCATTGACG
CAAATGGGCGGTAGGCGTGTACGGTGGGAGGTCTATATAAGCAGAGCTCTCTGGCTAACTAGAGAACCCA
CTGCTTACTGGCTTATCGAAATTAATACGACTCACTATAGGGAGACCCAAGCTGGCTAGCGTTTAAACTT
AAGCTTGGTACCGAGCTCGGATCCACTAGTCCAGTGTGGTGGAATTCTGCAGATATCATGCGGGACCACA
TGGTGCTGCACGAGTACGTGAACGCCGCTGGCATCACAGGCGGAGATGGCGGATCTGGCGGCGGAAGCAA
ACTGATGTGGCACGAGGGACTGGAAGAGGCCAGCAGACTGTACTTCGGCGAGCGGAACGTGAAGGGCATG
TTCGAGGTGCTGGAACCCCTGCACGCCATGATGGAAAGAGGCCCCCAGACCCTGAAAGAGACAAGCTTCA
ACCAGGCCTACGGCCGGGACCTGATGGAAGCCCAGGAATGGTGCCGGAAGTACATGAAGTCCGGCAATGT
GAAGGACCTGACACAGGCCTGGGACCTGTACTACCACGTGTTCCGGCGGATCAGCAAGCAGGGCTCTGAA
GCCGCCGCTAGAGAAGCTGCTGCTAGAGGCGGAGCTTCTGGCGCTGGCGCAGGCGCTGGGGCCATCCTGA
ATAGCAGAGTGTTCCTGGCCCTGCCCATCATCATGGTGGTGGCCTTCAGCATGTGCATCATCTGCCTGCT
GATGGCCGGCGACACCTGGACAGAGACACTGGCCTACGTGCTGTTCTGGGGCGTGGCCAGCATCGGCACC
TTTTTCATCATCCTGTACAACGGCAAGGACTTCGTGGACGCCCCCAGGCTGGTGCAGAAAGAGAAGATCG
ACTGACTCGAGTCTAGAGGGCCCGTTTAAACCCGCTGATCAGCCTCGACTGTGCCTTCTAGTTGCCAGCC
ATCTGTTGTTTGCCCCTCCCCCGTGCCTTCCTTGACCCTGGAAGGTGCCACTCCCACTGTCCTTTCCTAA
TAAAATGAGGAAATTGCATCGCATTGTCTGAGTAGGTGTCATTCTATTCTGGGGGGTGGGGTGGGGCAGG
ACAGCAAGGGGGAGGATTGGGAAGACAATAGCAGGCATGCTGGGGATGCGGTGGGCTCTATGGCTTCTGA
GGCGGAAAGAACCAGCTGGGGCTCTAGGGGGTATCCCC
[124 nt withheld, positions 1929-2052]
C
[91 nt withheld, positions 2054-2144]
A
[49 nt withheld, positions 2146-2194]
CCTTTGACGTTGGAGTCCACGTTCTTT
[37 nt withheld, positions 2222-2258]
ACCCTATCTCGGTCTATTCTTTTGATTTATAAGGGATTTTGCCGATTTCGGCCTATTGGTTAAAAAATGA
GCTGATTTAACAAAAATTTAACGCGAATTAATTCTGTGGAATGTGTGTCAGTTAGGGTGTGGAAAGTCCC
CAGGCTCCCCAGCAGGCAGAAGTATGCAAAGCATGCATCTCAATTAGTCAGCAACCAGGTGTGGAAAGTC
CCCAGGCTCCCCAGCAGGCAGAAGTATGCAAAGCATGCATCTCAATTAGTCAGCAACCATAGTCCCGCCC
CTAACTCCGCCCATCCCGCCCCTAACTCCGCCCAGTTCCGCCCATTCTCCGCCCCATGGCTGACTAATTT
TTTTTATTTATGCAGAGGCCGAGGCCGCCTCTGCCTCTGAGCTATTCCAGAAGTAGTGAGGAGGCTTTTT
TGGAGGCCTAGGCTTTTGCAAAAAGCTCCCGGGAGCTTGTATATCCATTTTCGGATCTGATCAAGAGACA
GGATGAGGATCGTTTCGCATGATTGAACAAGATGGATTGCACGCAGGTTCTCCGGCCGCTTGGGTGGAGA
GGCTATTCGGCTATGACTGGGCACAACAGACAATCGGCTGCTCTGATGCCGCCGTGTTCCGGCTGTCAGC
GCAGGGGCGCCCGGTTCTTTTTGTCAAGACCGACCTGTCCGGTGCCCTGAATGAACTGCAGGACGAGGCA
GCGCGGCTATCGTGGCTGGCCACGACGGGCGTTCCTTGCGCAGCTGTGCTCGACGTTGTCACTGAAGCGG
GAAGGGACTGGCTGCTATTGGGCGAAGTGCCGGGGCAGGATCTCCTGTCATCTCACCTTGCTCCTGCCGA
GAAAGTATCCATCATGGCTGATGCAATGCGGCGGCTGCATACGCTTGATCCGGCTACCTGCCCATTCGAC
CACCAAGCGAAACATCGCATCGAGCGAGCACGTACTCGGATGGAAGCCGGTCTTGTCGATCAGGATGATC
TGGACGAAGAGCATCAGGGGCTCGCGCCAGCCGAACTGTTCGCCAGGCTCAAGGCGCGCATGCCCGACGG
CGAGGATCTCGTCGTGACCCATGGCGATGCCTGCTTGCCGAATATCATGGTGGAAAATGGCCGCTTTTCT
GGATTCATCGACTGTGGCCGGCTGGGTGTGGCGGACCGCTATCAGGACATAGCGTTGGCTACCCGTGATA
TTGCTGAAGAGCTTGGCGGCGAATGGGCTGACCGCTTCCTCGTGCTTTACGGTATCGCCGCTCCCGATTC
GCAGCGCATCGCCTTCTATCGCCTTCTTGACGAGTTCTTCTGAGCGGGACTCTGGGGTTCGAAATGACCG
ACCAAGCGACGCCCAACCTGCCATCACGAGATTTCGATTCCACCGCCGCCTTCTATGAAAGGTTGGGCTT
CGGAATCGTTTTCCGGGACGCCGGCTGGATGATCCTCCAGCGCGGGGATCTCATGCTGGAGTTCTTCGCC
CACCCCAACTTGTTTATTGCAGCTTATAATGGTTACAAATAAAGCAATAGCATCACAAATTTCACAAATA
AAGCATTTTTTTCACTGCATTCTAGTTGTGGTTTGTCCAAACTCATCAATGTATCTTATCATGTCTGTAT
ACCGTCGACCTCTAGCTAGAGCTTGGCGTAATCATGGTCATAGCTGTTTCCTGTGTGAAATTGTTATCCG
CTCACAATTCCACACAACATACGAGCCGGAAGCATAAAGTGTAAAGCCTGGGGTGCCTAATGAGTGAGCT
AACTCACATTAATTGCGTTGCGCTCACTGCCCGCTTTCCAGTCGGGAAACCTGTCGTGCCAGCTGCATTA
ATGAATCGGCCAACGCGCGGGGAGAGGCGGTTTGCGTATTGGGCGCTCTTCCGCTTCCTCGCTCACTGAC
TCGCTGCGCTCGGTCGTTCGGCTGCGGCGAGCGGTATCAGCTCACTCAAAGGCGGTAATACGGTTATCCA
CAGAATCAGGGGATAACGCAGGAAAGAACATGTGAGCAAAAGGCCAGCAAAAGGCCAGGAACCGTAAAAA
GGCCGCGTTGCTGGCGTTTTTCCATAGGCTCCGCCCCCCTGACGAGCATCACAAAAATCGACGCTCAAGT
CAGAGGTGGCGAAACCCGACAGGACTATAAAGATACCAGGCGTTTCCCCCTGGAAGCTCCCTCGTGCGCT
CTCCTGTTCCGACCCTGCCGCTTACCGGATACCTGTCCGCCTTTCTCCCTTCGGGAAGCGTGGCGCTTTC
TCATAGCTCACGCTGTAGGTATCTCAGTTCGGTGTAGGTCGTTCGCTCCAAGCTGGGCTGTGTGCACGAA
CCCCCCGTTCAGCCCGACCGCTGCGCCTTATCCGGTAACTATCGTCTTGAGTCCAACCCGGTAAGACACG
ACTTATCGCCACTGGCAGCAGCCACTGGTAACAGGATTAGCAGAGCGAGGTATGTAGGCGGTGCTACAGA
GTTCTTGAAGTGGTGGCCTAACTACGGCTACACTAGAAGAACAGTATTTGGTATCTGCGCTCTGCTGAAG
CCAGTTACCTTCGGAAAAAGAGTTGGTAGCTCTTGATCCGGCAAACAAACCACCGCTGGTAGCGGTGGTT
TTTTTGTTTGCAAGCAGCAGATTACGCGCAGAAAAAAAGGATCTCAAGAAGATCCTTTGATCTTTTCTAC
GGGGTCTGACGCTCAGTGGAACGAAAACTCACGTTAAGGGATTTTGGTCATGAGATTATCAAAAAGGATC
TTCACCTAGATCCTTTTAAATTAAAAATGAAGTTTTAAATCAATCTAAAGTATATATGAGTAAACTTGGT
CTGACAGTTACCAATGCTTAATCAGTGAGGCACCTATCTCAGCGATCTGTCTATTTCGTTCATCCATAGT
TGCCTGACTCCCCGTCGTGTAGATAACTACGATACGGGAGGGCTTACCATCTGGCCCCAGTGCTGCAATG
ATACCGCGAGACCCACGCTCACCGGCTCCAGATTTATCAGCAATAAACCAGCCAGCCGGAAGGGCCGAGC
GCAGAAGTGGTCCTGCAACTTTATCCGCCTCCATCCAGTCTATTAATTGTTGCCGGGAAGCTAGAGTAAG
TAGTTCGCCAGTTAATAGTTTGCGCAACGTTGTTGCCATTGCTACAGGCATCGTGGTGTCACGCTCGTCG
TTTGGTATGGCTTCATTCAGCTCCGGTTCCCAACGATCAAGGCGAGTTACATGATCCCCCATGTTGTGCA
AAAAAGCGGTTAGCTCCTTCGGTCCTCCGATCGTTGTCAGAAGTAAGTTGGCCGCAGTGTTATCACTCAT
GGTTATGGCAGCACTGCATAATTCTCTTACTGTCATGCCATCCGTAAGATGCTTTTCTGTGACTGGTGAG
TACTCAACCAAGTCATTCTGAGAATAGTGTATGCGGCGACCGAGTTGCTCTTGCCCGGCGTCAATACGGG
ATAATACCGCGCCACATAGCAGAACTTTAAAAGTGCTCATCATTGGAAAACGTTCTTCGGGGCGAAAACT
CTCAAGGATCTTACCGCTGTTGAGATCCAGTTCGATGTAACCCACTCGTGCACCCAACTGATCTTCAGCA
TCTTTTACTTTCACCAGCGTTTCTGGGTGAGCAAAAACAGGAAGGCAAAATGCCGCAAAAAAGGGAATAA
GGGCGACACGGAAATGTTGAATACTCATACTCTTCCTTTTTCAATATTATTGAAGCATTTATCAGGGTTA
TTGTCTCATGAGCGGATACATATTTGAATGTATTTAGAAAAATAAACAAATAGGGGTTCCGCGCACATTT
CCCCGAAAAGTGCCACCTGACGTC
Features (pLannotate 1.2.2; 21 found; start..end, strand, type, name):
     28..80      -  misc_feature   bom (fragment): basis of mobility region from pBR322
    235..614     +  enhancer       CMV enhancer: human cytomegalovirus immediate early enhancer
    615..818     +  promoter       CMV promoter: human cytomegalovirus (CMV) immediate early promoter
    814..847     +  LTR            5' LTR (truncated) (fragment): truncated 5' long terminal repeat (LTR) from HIV-1
    863..881     +  promoter       T7 promoter: promoter for bacteriophage T7 RNA polymerase
   1055..1321    +  CDS            MTOR (fragment): MTOR_HUMAN - Also known as FRAP, FRAP1, FRAP2, RAFT1, RAPT1. Experimental evidence at protein level: Swiss-Prot protein existence level 1. Serine/threonine protein kinase which is a central regulator of cellular metabolism, growth and survival in response to hormones, growth factors, nutrients, energy and stress signals (PubMed:12087098, PubMed:12150925, PubMed:12150926, PubMed:12231510, PubMed:12718876, PubMed:14651849, PubMed:15268862, PubMed:15467718, PubMed:15545625, PubMed:15718470, PubMed:18497260, PubMed:18762023, PubMed:18925875, PubMed:20516213, PubMed:20537536, PubMed:21659604, PubMe
   1412..1612    +  CDS            SACM1L (fragment): SAC1_BOVIN - Also known as SAC1 From Bos taurus (Bovine).
   1659..1883    +  polyA_signal   bGH poly(A) signal: bovine growth hormone polyadenylation signal
   1887..1908    +  promoter       SV40 promoter (fragment): SV40 enhancer and early promoter
   1929..2357    +  rep_origin     f1 ori (sequence partly withheld): f1 bacteriophage origin of replication; arrow indicates direction of (+) strand synthesis
   2371..2700    +  promoter       SV40 promoter: SV40 enhancer and early promoter
   2767..3558    +  CDS            neo: KKA2_KLEPN - Also known as kan, nptII. Experimental evidence at protein level: Swiss-Prot protein existence level 1. Resistance to kanamycin, neomycin, paromomycin, ribostamycin, butirosin and gentamicin B. From Klebsiella pneumoniae.
   3582..3740    +  CDS            ble (fragment): BLE_KLEPN - Experimental evidence at protein level: Swiss-Prot protein existence level 1. Binding protein with a strong affinity to the bleomycin family of antibiotics. Binds to CL990; an antimitotic-antibiotic compound. From Klebsiella pneumoniae.
   3735..3856    +  polyA_signal   SV40 poly(A) signal: SV40 polyadenylation signal
   3929..3945    -  protein_bind   lac operator: The lac repressor binds to the lac operator to inhibit transcription in E. coli. This inhibition can be relieved by adding lactose or isopropyl-β-D-thiogalactopyranoside (IPTG). lac repressor encoded by lacI
   3953..3983    -  promoter       lac promoter: promoter for the E. coli lac operon
   3998..4019    -  protein_bind   CAP binding site: CAP binding activates transcription in the presence of cAMP. E. coli catabolite activator protein
   4032..4124    -  CDS            lacI (fragment): lac repressor; lacI; The lac repressor binds to the lac operator to inhibit transcription in E. coli. This inhibition can be relieved by adding lactose or isopropyl-β-D-thiogalactopyranoside (IPTG).
   4307..4895    -  rep_origin     ori: high-copy-number ColE1/pMB1/pBR322/pUC origin of replication
   5066..5926    -  CDS            AmpR: β-lactamase; bla; confers resistance to ampicillin, carbenicillin, and related antibiotics
   5927..6031    -  promoter       AmpR promoter: bla
