[The description below was written by a language model from this plasmid's Addgene catalogue record and pLannotate feature annotations shown in this document.]
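Description:
SacI ML GFP Strand 11 Long is a mammalian expression plasmid built on the pcDNA3.1 backbone. It encodes the endoplasmic reticulum-anchored half of a split-GFP organelle contact sensor. It is propagated in E. coli as a high-copy plasmid through its ColE1/pUC-type origin and is selected with ampicillin via the β-lactamase gene. An f1 origin is also present. For selection in mammalian cells, the backbone carries an SV40 early promoter driving the neomycin/kanamycin phosphotransferase gene, followed by an SV40 polyadenylation signal. The short HIV-1 LTR, ble, lacI and lac promoter/operator matches in the annotation are small fragments, most likely backbone remnants rather than functional modules.

The expression cassette uses the CMV immediate-early enhancer and promoter, with a T7 promoter just upstream of the insert and the bovine growth hormone polyadenylation signal downstream. Within the insert, automated annotation detects a fragment of human MTOR followed by a fragment matching SACM1L (Sac1, best hit to the bovine protein, although the catalogue lists the insert species as human). The name suggests that the Sac1 portion supplies ER membrane targeting. The GFP β-strand 11 peptide and linker implied by the name are too short to have been annotated, and the record does not explain the role of the MTOR-derived segment or give the exact order of the fusion.

The plasmid is meant to be co-expressed with a partner construct, OMMGFP1-10, which displays the complementary GFP1-10 fragment on the outer mitochondrial membrane. Fluorescence is reconstituted only where the two membranes come close enough for the fragments to assemble. This "long" version is designed to report the wider class of mitochondria–ER contacts.
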