Addgene plasmid #164120: SacI ML GFP Strand 11 Long
Purpose: Detect the long Mitochondria-Endoplasmic reticulum contact along with the OMMGFP1-10
Depositing lab: Marisa Brini & Tito Calì. Depositing organization: University of Padua. Publication: SPLICS: a split green fluorescent protein-based contact site sensor for narrow and wide heterotypic organelle juxtaposition. Cieri D, Vicario M, Giacomello M, Vallese F, Filadi R, Wagner T, Pozzan T, Pizzo P, Scorrano L, Brini M, Cali T. Cell Death Differ. 2018 Jun;25(6):1131-1145. doi: 10.1038/s41418-017-0033-z. Epub 2017 Dec 11. PubMed 29229997.
Backbone
  Vector backbone: pcDNA3.1
  Vector type: Mammalian Expression
Growth in bacteria
  Bacterial resistance: Ampicillin, 100 μg/mL
  Growth temperature: 37°C
  Growth strain: DH5alpha
  Copy number: High Copy
Gene/Insert
  Gene/Insert name: SacI ML GFP Strand 11 Long
  Species: H. sapiens (human)
  Cloning method: Restriction Enzyme; 5′ cloning site Unknown (unknown if destroyed); 3′ cloning site Unknown (unknown if destroyed)
Terms and licenses: Academic/Nonprofit Terms; Industry Terms: Not Available to Industry
How to cite: SacI ML GFP Strand 11 Long was a gift from Marisa Brini & Tito Calì (Addgene plasmid # 164120 ; http://n2t.net/addgene:164120 ; RRID:Addgene_164120)
